Addgene plasmid #207594: pJMG1
Purpose: GFP-TonB deltaPII expression
Depositing lab: Colin Kleanthous. Depositing organization: University of Oxford. Publication: Tunable force transduction through the Escherichia coli cell envelope. Williams-Jones DP, Webby MN, Press CE, Gradon JM, Armstrong SR, Szczepaniak J, Kleanthous C. Proc Natl Acad Sci U S A. 2023 Nov 21;120(47):e2306707120. doi: 10.1073/pnas.2306707120. Epub 2023 Nov 16. PubMed 37972066.
Backbone
  Vector backbone: pBAD24
  Vector type: Bacterial Expression
Growth in bacteria
  Bacterial resistance: Ampicillin, 100 μg/mL
  Growth temperature: 37°C
  Growth strain: DH5alpha
  Copy number: Unknown
Gene/Insert
  Gene/Insert name: GFP-TonB deltaPII
  Species: E. coli
  Insert size (bp): 1311
  Cloning method: Ligation Independent Cloning
Terms and licenses: Academic/Nonprofit Terms; Industry Terms: Not Available to Industry
How to cite: pJMG1 was a gift from Colin Kleanthous (Addgene plasmid # 207594 ; http://n2t.net/addgene:207594 ; RRID:Addgene_207594)
