[The description below was written by a language model from this plasmid's Addgene catalogue record and pLannotate feature annotations shown in this document.]
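Description:
pJMG1 is a bacterial expression plasmid built on the pBAD24 backbone for arabinose-inducible production of a GFP-tagged TonB deletion variant in Escherichia coli. It replicates from a ColE1/pMB1-type origin and is selected with ampicillin through a β-lactamase gene driven by its own bla promoter. An M13 phage origin is also present, which in principle allows single-stranded DNA production with helper phage. Short fragments of bom, rop, the tetracycline resistance gene and its promoter are annotated as well. These are non-functional remnants of the pBR322 ancestry of the backbone, and the record lists copy number as unknown.

The expression cassette follows the standard pBAD arrangement: araC is transcribed divergently from the araBAD promoter, so that the downstream gene is kept low in the absence of L-arabinose and its expression can be titrated by adding the sugar. Downstream of the promoter lies the 1311 bp insert, annotated as msGFP2 (a photostable monomeric superfolder GFP) followed closely by a partial tonB coding sequence, placing the fluorescent protein at the N-terminus of TonB. The tonB annotation as a fragment is consistent with the "deltaPII" designation, which indicates an internal deletion, although the record does not define the exact residues removed. Transcription ends at the rrnB region, comprising the 5S rRNA segment and the T1 and T2 terminators.

TonB couples inner-membrane energy to outer-membrane receptors for uptake of substrates such as iron siderophores and cobalamin. The construct was deposited with a study of force transduction across the E. coli cell envelope. It presumably serves for fluorescence imaging and functional comparison of this TonB deletion variant, though the record states its purpose only as expression of the fusion.
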