Features (pLannotate 1.2.2; 15 found; start..end, strand, type, name):
      1..381     +  rep_origin     M13 ori (sequence partly withheld): M13 bacteriophage origin of replication; arrow indicates direction of (+) strand synthesis
    567..1155    +  rep_origin     ori: high-copy-number ColE1/pMB1/pBR322/pUC origin of replication
   1341..1392    -  misc_feature   bom (fragment): basis of mobility region from pBR322
   1508..1547    -  CDS            rop (fragment): Rop protein, which maintains plasmids at low copy number; rop
   1548..1733    -  CDS            TcR (fragment): tetracycline efflux protein; tet; confers resistance to tetracycline
   1743..1761    +  promoter       tet promoter (fragment): E. coli promoter for tetracycline efflux protein gene
   1851..2729    -  CDS            araC: L-arabinose regulatory protein; araC
   2756..3040    +  promoter       araBAD promoter: araBAD; promoter of the L-arabinose operon of E. coli; the araC regulatory gene is transcribed in the opposite direction (Guzman et al., 1995)
   3072..3779    +  CDS            msGFP2: photostable monomeric superfolder GFP (Valbuena et al., 2020)
   3795..4379    +  CDS            tonB (fragment): TONB_ECOLI - Also known as exbA. Experimental evidence at protein level: Swiss-Prot protein existence level 1. Interacts with outer membrane receptor proteins that carry out high-affinity binding and energy dependent uptake into the periplasmic space of specific substrates such as cobalamin, and various iron compounds (such as iron dicitrate, enterochelin, aerobactin, etc.). In the absence of TonB these receptors bind their substrates but do not carry out active transport. TonB also interacts with some colicins and is involved in the energy-dependent, irreversible steps of bacteriophages phi 8
   4472..4587    +  ncRNA          5S rRNA: Accession: RF00001 - 5S ribosomal RNA
   4591..4677    +  terminator     rrnB T1 terminator: Escherichia coli rrnB; transcription terminator T1 from the E. coli rrnB gene
   4769..4796    +  terminator     rrnB T2 terminator: transcription terminator T2 from the E. coli rrnB gene
   4815..4906    +  promoter       AmpR promoter: bla
   4907..5767    +  CDS            AmpR: β-lactamase; bla; confers resistance to ampicillin, carbenicillin, and related antibiotics
>Addgene plasmid #207594 | pJMG1 | addgene full sequence | sequence record 414346 | Addgene NGS Result
[124 nt withheld, positions 1-124]
C
[141 nt withheld, positions 126-266]
CCTTTGACGTTGGAGTCCACGTTCTTT
[37 nt withheld, positions 294-330]
ACCCTATCTCGGGCTATTCTTTTGATTTATAAGGGATTTTGCCGATTTCGGCCTATTGGTTAAAAAATGA
GCTGATTTAACAAAAATTTAACGCGAATTTTAACAAAATATTAACGTTTACAATTTAAAAGGATCTAGGT
GAAGATCCTTTTTGATAATCTCATGACCAAAATCCCTTAACGTGAGTTTTCGTTCCACTGAGCGTCAGAC
CCCGTAGAAAAGATCAAAGGATCTTCTTGAGATCCTTTTTTTCTGCGCGTAATCTGCTGCTTGCAAACAA
AAAAACCACCGCTACCAGCGGTGGTTTGTTTGCCGGATCAAGAGCTACCAACTCTTTTTCCGAAGGTAAC
TGGCTTCAGCAGAGCGCAGATACCAAATACTGTCCTTCTAGTGTAGCCGTAGTTAGGCCACCACTTCAAG
AACTCTGTAGCACCGCCTACATACCTCGCTCTGCTAATCCTGTTACCAGTGGCTGCTGCCAGTGGCGATA
AGTCGTGTCTTACCGGGTTGGACTCAAGACGATAGTTACCGGATAAGGCGCAGCGGTCGGGCTGAACGGG
GGGTTCGTGCACACAGCCCAGCTTGGAGCGAACGACCTACACCGAACTGAGATACCTACAGCGTGAGCTA
TGAGAAAGCGCCACGCTTCCCGAAGGGAGAAAGGCGGACAGGTATCCGGTAAGCGGCAGGGTCGGAACAG
GAGAGCGCACGAGGGAGCTTCCAGGGGGAAACGCCTGGTATCTTTATAGTCCTGTCGGGTTTCGCCACCT
CTGACTTGAGCGTCGATTTTTGTGATGCTCGTCAGGGGGGCGGAGCCTATGGAAAAACGCCAGCAACGCG
GCCTTTTTACGGTTCCTGGCCTTTTGCTGGCCTTTTGCTCACATGTTCTTTCCTGCGTTATCCCCTGATT
CTGTGGATAACCGTATTACCGCCTTTGAGTGAGCTGATACCGCTCGCCGCAGCCGAACGACCGAGCGCAG
CGAGTCAGTGAGCGAGGAAGCGGAAGAGCGCCTGATGCGGTATTTTCTCCTTACGCATCTGTGCGGTATT
TCACACCGCATAGGGTCATGGCTGCGCCCCGACACCCGCCAACACCCGCTGACGCGCCCTGACGGGCTTG
TCTGCTCCCGGCATCCGCTTACAGACAAGCTGTGACCGTCTCCGGGAGCTGCATGTGTCAGAGGTTTTCA
CCGTCATCACCGAAACGCGCGAGGCAGAAGGAGATGGCGCCCAACAGTCCCCCGGCCACGGGGCCTGCCA
CCATACCCACGCCGAAACAAGCGCTCATGAGCCCGAAGTGGCGAGCCCGATCTTCCCCATCGGTGATGTC
GGCGATATAGGCGCCAGCAACCGCACCTGTGGCGCCGGTGATGCCGGCCACGATGCGTCCGGCGTAGAGG
ATCTGCTCATGTTTGACAGCTTATCATCGATGCATAATGTGCCTGTCAAATGGACGAAGCAGGGATTCTG
CAAACCCTATGCTACTCCGTCAAGCCGTCAATTGTCTGATTCGTTACCAATTATGACAACTTGACGGCTA
CATCATTCACTTTTTCTTCACAACCGGCACGGAACTCGCTCGGGCTGGCCCCGGTGCATTTTTTAAATAC
CCGCGAGAAATAGAGTTGATCGTCAAAACCAACATTGCGACCGACGGTGGCGATAGGCATCCGGGTGGTG
CTCAAAAGCAGCTTCGCCTGGCTGATACGTTGGTCCTCGCGCCAGCTTAAGACGCTAATCCCTAACTGCT
GGCGGAAAAGATGTGACAGACGCGACGGCGACAAGCAAACATGCTGTGCGACGCTGGCGATATCAAAATT
GCTGTCTGCCAGGTGATCGCTGATGTACTGACAAGCCTCGCGTACCCGATTATCCATCGGTGGATGGAGC
GACTCGTTAATCGCTTCCATGCGCCGCAGTAACAATTGCTCAAGCAGATTTATCGCCAGCAGCTCCGAAT
AGCGCCCTTCCCCTTGCCCGGCGTTAATGATTTGCCCAAACAGGTCGCTGAAATGCGGCTGGTGCGCTTC
ATCCGGGCGAAAGAACCCCGTATTGGCAAATATTGACGGCCAGTTAAGCCATTCATGCCAGTAGGCGCGC
GGACGAAAGTAAACCCACTGGTGATACCATTCGCGAGCCTCCGGATGACGACCGTAGTGATGAATCTCTC
CTGGCGGGAACAGCAAAATATCACCCGGTCGGCAAACAAATTCTCGTCCCTGATTTTTCACCACCCCCTG
ACCGCGAATGGTGAGATTGAGAATATAACCTTTCATTCCCAGCGGTCGGTCGATAAAAAAATCGAGATAA
CCGTTGGCCTCAATCGGCGTTAAACCCGCCACCAGATGGGCATTAAACGAGTATCCCGGCAGCAGGGGAT
CATTTTGCGCTTCAGCCATACTTTTCATACTCCCGCCATTCAGAGAAGAAACCAATTGTCCATATTGCAT
CAGACATTGCCGTCACTGCGTCTTTTACTGGCTCTTCTCGCTAACCAAACCGGTAACCCCGCTTATTAAA
AGCATTCTGTAACAAAGCGGGACCAAAGCCATGACAAAAACGCGTAACAAAAGTGTCTATAATCACGGCA
GAAAAGTCCACATTGATTATTTGCACGGCGTCACACTTTGCTATGCCATAGCATTTTTATCCATAAGATT
AGCGGATCCTACCTGACGCTTTTTATCGCAACTCTCTACTGTTTCTCCATACCCGTTTTTTTGGGCTAGC
AGGAGGAATTCATGGATAGCACTGAGAGCCTGTTCACCGGGGTGGTGCCCATCCTGGTCGAGCTGGACGG
CGACGTAAACGGCCACAAGTTCAGCGTGCGCGGCGAGGGCGAGGGCGATGCCACCAACGGCAAGCTGACC
CTGAAGTTCATCTGCACCACCGGCAAGCTGCCCGTGCCCTGGCCCACCCTCGTGACCACCCTGACCTACG
GCGTGCAGTGCTTCAGCCGCTACCCCGACCACATGAAGCAGCACGACTTCTTCAAGTCCGCCATGCCCGA
AGGCTACGTCCAGGAGCGCACCATCACCTTCAAGGACGACGGCACCTACAAGACCCGCGCCGAGGTGAAG
TTCGAGGGCGACACCCTGGTGAACCGCATCGAGCTGAAGGGCATCGACTTCAAGGAGGACGGCAACATCC
TGGGGCACAAGCTGGAGTACAACTACAACAGCCACAACGTCTATATCACCGCCGACAAGCAGAAGAACGG
CATCAAGGCCAACTTCAAGATCCGCCACAACGTGGAGGACGGCAGCGTGCAGCTCGCCGACCACTACCAG
CAGAACACCCCCATCGGCGACGGCCCCGTGCTGCTGCCCGACAACCACTACCTGAGCACCCAGTCCAAGC
TGAGCAAAGACCCCAACGAGAAGCGCGATCACATGGTCCTGCTGGAGTTCGTGACCGCCGCCGGGATCAC
TGGAGGCAGTGGCGGTTCTGGTGGTGGTGGTTCTACCCTTGATTTACCTCGCCGCTTCCCCTGGCCGACG
TTACTTTCGGTCTGCATTCATGGTGCTGTTGTGGCGGGTCTGCTCTATACCTCGGTACATCAGGTTATTG
AACTACCTGCGCCTGCGCAGCCGATTTCTGTCACGATGGTTACGCCTGCTGATCTCGAACCGCCACAAGC
CGTTCAGGTACAGGAGCAGCCAAAACGCGATGTCAAACCCGTAGAGTCGCGTCCGGCATCACCGTTTGAA
AATACGGCACCGGCACGCCTGACATCAAGTACAGCAACGGCTGCAACCAGCAAGCCGGTTACCAGTGTGG
CTTCAGGACCACGCGCATTAAGCCGTAATCAGCCGCAGTATCCGGCACGAGCACAGGCATTGCGCATTGA
AGGGCAGGTTAAAGTTAAATTTGACGTTACGCCGGATGGTCGCGTGGATAACGTACAAATCCTCTCAGCC
AAGCCTGCGAACATGTTTGAGCGTGAGGTGAAAAATGCGATGCGCAGATGGCGTTATGAGCCGGGTAAGC
CAGGCAGTGGGATTGTGGTGAATATCCTGTTTAAAATTAACGGCACCACCGAAATTCAGTAAAAGCTTGG
CTGTTTTGGCGGATGAGAGAAGATTTTCAGCCTGATACAGATTAAATCAGAACGCAGAAGCGGTCTGATA
AAACAGAATTTGCCTGGCGGCAGTAGCGCGGTGGTCCCACCTGACCCCATGCCGAACTCAGAAGTGAAAC
GCCGTAGCGCCGATGGTAGTGTGGGGTCTCCCCATGCGAGAGTAGGGAACTGCCAGGCATCAAATAAAAC
GAAAGGCTCAGTCGAAAGACTGGGCCTTTCGTTTTATCTGTTGTTTGTCGGTGAACGCTCTCCTGAGTAG
GACAAATCCGCCGGGAGCGGATTTGAACGTTGCGAAGCAACGGCCCGGAGGGTGGCGGGCAGGACGCCCG
CCATAAACTGCCAGGCATCAAATTAAGCAGAAGGCCATCCTGACGGATGGCCTTTTTGCGTTTCTACAAA
CTCTTTTGTTTATTTTTCTAAATACATTCAAATATGTATCCGCTCATGAGACAATAACCCTGATAAATGC
TTCAATAATATTGAAAAAGGAAGAGTATGAGTATTCAACATTTCCGTGTCGCCCTTATTCCCTTTTTTGC
GGCATTTTGCCTTCCTGTTTTTGCTCACCCAGAAACGCTGGTGAAAGTAAAAGATGCTGAAGATCAGTTG
GGTGCACGAGTGGGTTACATCGAACTGGATCTCAACAGCGGTAAGATCCTTGAGAGTTTTCGCCCCGAAG
AACGTTTTCCAATGATGAGCACTTTTAAAGTTCTGCTATGTGGCGCGGTATTATCCCGTGTTGACGCCGG
GCAAGAGCAACTCGGTCGCCGCATACACTATTCTCAGAATGACTTGGTTGAGTACTCACCAGTCACAGAA
AAGCATCTTACGGATGGCATGACAGTAAGAGAATTATGCAGTGCTGCCATAACCATGAGTGATAACACTG
CGGCCAACTTACTTCTGACAACGATCGGAGGACCGAAGGAGCTAACCGCTTTTTTGCACAACATGGGGGA
TCATGTAACTCGCCTTGATCGTTGGGAACCGGAGCTGAATGAAGCCATACCAAACGACGAGCGTGACACC
ACGATGCCTGTAGCAATGGCAACAACGTTGCGCAAACTATTAACTGGCGAACTACTTACTCTAGCTTCCC
GGCAACAATTAATAGACTGGATGGAGGCGGATAAAGTTGCAGGACCACTTCTGCGCTCGGCCCTTCCGGC
TGGCTGGTTTATTGCTGATAAATCTGGAGCCGGTGAGCGTGGGTCTCGCGGTATCATTGCAGCACTGGGG
CCAGATGGTAAGCCCTCCCGTATCGTAGTTATCTACACGACGGGGAGTCAGGCAACTATGGATGAACGAA
ATAGACAGATCGCTGAGATAGGTGCCTCACTGATTAAGCATTGGTAACTGTCAGACCAAGTTTACTCATA
TATACTTTAGATTGATTT
